Addgene plasmid #218867: pGP-JFRC59-13XLexAop2-IVS-Syn21-RSET-jGCaMP8f-p10
Purpose: LexA activated transgene expression of ultrafast protein calcium sensor under the hsp70 promoter in D. melanogaster
Depositing lab: GENIE Project. Depositing organization: HHMI, Janelia Research Campus. Publication: jGCaMP8 Variants with Improved Expression for Drosophila. Reagents G, Hasseman JP, Turner GC, L Looger L, Bushey D, Reep D, Tsang A, Zheng J, Korff W, Jayaraman V, Kolb I, Zhang Y.. figshare Dataset. 2024. doi: 10.6084/m9.figshare.26231087.v1.
Backbone
  Vector backbone: pJFRC59
  Backbone manufacturer: Gerald Rubin
  Vector type: Insect Expression
Growth in bacteria
  Bacterial resistance: Ampicillin, 100 μg/mL
  Growth temperature: 37°C
  Growth strain: NEB Stable
  Copy number: Low Copy
Gene/Insert
  Gene/Insert name: RSET-jGCaMP8f (alt name: variant 456)
  Species: R. norvegicus (rat), G. gallus (chicken); A. victoria (jellyfish)
  Insert size (bp): 1353
  Mutation: Q315L
  Promoter: hsp70
  Tag / fusion protein: 6xHis-T7 gene 10 leader-Xpress epitope-Enterokinase site (N terminal on insert)
  Cloning method: Gibson Cloning
Terms and licenses: Academic/Nonprofit Terms; Industry Terms: Not Available to Industry
Depositor comments: RSET leader improves expression and basal fluorescence compared to #162385.
How to cite: pGP-JFRC59-13XLexAop2-IVS-Syn21-RSET-jGCaMP8f-p10 was a gift from GENIE Project (Addgene plasmid # 218867 ; http://n2t.net/addgene:218867 ; RRID:Addgene_218867)
