[The description below was written by a language model from this plasmid's Addgene catalogue record and pLannotate feature annotations shown in this document.]
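Description:
pGP-JFRC59-13XLexAop2-IVS-Syn21-RSET-jGCaMP8f-p10 is a Drosophila melanogaster transgenesis and expression plasmid built on the pJFRC59 backbone. It places the fast genetically encoded calcium indicator jGCaMP8f under the control of the LexA binary expression system. In bacteria it is maintained through a ColE1/pUC-type origin and an ampicillin resistance gene (bla). The catalogue lists it as low copy even though the origin is annotated as a high-copy type. For fly work it carries a φC31 attB site, which allows integrase-mediated insertion into a genomic attP landing site. It also carries a mini-white eye-colour marker for identifying transformants.

According to the construct name, the expression cassette begins with thirteen LexA operator repeats (13XLexAop2). These are not called in either feature table but would lie in the unannotated stretch upstream of the hsp70Bb promoter, which serves as the promoter that LexA drivers activate. Downstream is the IVS, annotated as a modified myosin heavy chain intron 16, and the name indicates a Syn21 translational enhancer; both are intended to boost expression. The coding sequence, labelled GCaMP2 by similarity, is the 1353 bp RSET-jGCaMP8f insert carrying the listed Q315L mutation. Its N-terminal RSET leader comprises a 6xHis tag, T7 gene 10 leader, Xpress epitope and enterokinase site. The reverse-strand AcMNPV P74 fragment after the coding sequence most likely corresponds to the baculoviral p10 3′ region named in the construct, used as a terminator.

The depositor notes that the RSET leader improves expression and basal fluorescence relative to an earlier version. The plasmid is used to generate flies for calcium imaging in LexA-defined cell populations. The depositor and sequenced records differ by nine nucleotides in length but have matching annotations.
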