Features (pLannotate 1.2.2; 11 found; start..end, strand, type, name):
     22..126     +  promoter       AmpR promoter: bla
    127..987     +  CDS            AmpR: β-lactamase; bla; confers resistance to ampicillin, carbenicillin, and related antibiotics
   1158..1746    +  rep_origin     ori: high-copy-number ColE1/pMB1/pBR322/pUC origin of replication
   1833..1902    +  protein_bind   attB: attB site for the φC31 integrase (Groth et al., 2000) phage φC31 integrase
   2597..5469    +  CDS            mini-white: Drosophila white gene eye color pigment; white; This is a modified version of the white gene lacking part of the first intron.
   6242..6397    +  CDS            YPB1_ECOLX (fragment): Protein predicted: Swiss-Prot protein existence level 4. From Escherichia coli.
   6479..6498    -  misc_feature   MCS (fragment): pUC18/19 multiple cloning site
   6881..7119    +  promoter       hsp70 promoter: Drosophila melanogaster hsp70Bb promoter
   7134..7200    +  intron         Mhc intron: modified Drosophila myosin heavy chain intron 16 (Pfeiffer et al., 2010)
   7233..8579    +  CDS            GCaMP2: GCaMP2 is a basic (constitutively fluorescent) green fluorescent protein published in 2006, derived from Aequorea victoria.
   8613..9269    -  CDS            P74 (fragment): PIF0_NPVAC - Experimental evidence at protein level: Swiss-Prot protein existence level 1. Plays an essential role for oral infectivity of occlusion- derived virus (ODV) and functions also in host midgut attachment and fusion by binding to a specific host receptor. From Autographa californica nuclear polyhedrosis virus (AcMNPV).
>Addgene plasmid #218867 | pGP-JFRC59-13XLexAop2-IVS-Syn21-RSET-jGCaMP8f-p10 | depositor full sequence | sequence record 427236 | pGP-JFRC59-13XLexAop2-IVS-Syn21-RSET-jGCaMP8f-p10 sequence 9355 bps
GGCACTTTTCGGGGAAATGTGCGCGGAACCCCTATTTGTTTATTTTTCTAAATACATTCAAATATGTATC
CGCTCATGAGACAATAACCCTGATAAATGCTTCAATAATATTGAAAAAGGAAGAGTATGAGTATTCAACA
TTTCCGTGTCGCCCTTATTCCCTTTTTTGCGGCATTTTGCCTTCCTGTTTTTGCTCACCCAGAAACGCTG
GTGAAAGTAAAAGATGCTGAAGATCAGTTGGGTGCACGAGTGGGTTACATCGAACTGGATCTCAACAGCG
GTAAGATCCTTGAGAGTTTTCGCCCCGAAGAACGTTTTCCAATGATGAGCACTTTTAAAGTTCTGCTATG
TGGCGCGGTATTATCCCGTATTGACGCCGGGCAAGAGCAACTCGGTCGCCGCATACACTATTCTCAGAAT
GACTTGGTTGAGTACTCACCAGTCACAGAAAAGCATCTTACGGATGGCATGACAGTAAGAGAATTATGCA
GTGCTGCCATAACCATGAGTGATAACACTGCGGCCAACTTACTTCTGACAACGATCGGAGGACCGAAGGA
GCTAACCGCTTTTTTGCACAACATGGGGGATCATGTAACTCGCCTTGATCGTTGGGAACCGGAGCTGAAT
GAAGCCATACCAAACGACGAGCGTGACACCACGATGCCTGTAGCAATGGCAACAACGTTGCGCAAACTAT
TAACTGGCGAACTACTTACTCTAGCTTCCCGGCAACAATTAATAGACTGGATGGAGGCGGATAAAGTTGC
AGGACCACTTCTGCGCTCGGCCCTTCCGGCTGGCTGGTTTATTGCTGATAAATCTGGAGCCGGTGAGCGT
GGGTCTCGCGGTATCATTGCAGCACTGGGGCCAGATGGTAAGCCCTCCCGTATCGTAGTTATCTACACGA
CGGGGAGTCAGGCAACTATGGATGAACGAAATAGACAGATCGCTGAGATAGGTGCCTCACTGATTAAGCA
TTGGTAACTGTCAGACCAAGTTTACTCATATATACTTTAGATTGATTTAAAACTTCATTTTTAATTTAAA
AGGATCTAGGTGAAGATCCTTTTTGATAATCTCATGACCAAAATCCCTTAACGTGAGTTTTCGTTCCACT
GAGCGTCAGACCCCGTAGAAAAGATCAAAGGATCTTCTTGAGATCCTTTTTTTCTGCGCGTAATCTGCTG
CTTGCAAACAAAAAAACCACCGCTACCAGCGGTGGTTTGTTTGCCGGATCAAGAGCTACCAACTCTTTTT
CCGAAGGTAACTGGCTTCAGCAGAGCGCAGATACCAAATACTGTTCTTCTAGTGTAGCCGTAGTTAGGCC
ACCACTTCAAGAACTCTGTAGCACCGCCTACATACCTCGCTCTGCTAATCCTGTTACCAGTGGCTGCTGC
CAGTGGCGATAAGTCGTGTCTTACCGGGTTGGACTCAAGACGATAGTTACCGGATAAGGCGCAGCGGTCG
GGCTGAACGGGGGGTTCGTGCACACAGCCCAGCTTGGAGCGAACGACCTACACCGAACTGAGATACCTAC
AGCGTGAGCTATGAGAAAGCGCCACGCTTCCCGAAGGGAGAAAGGCGGACAGGTATCCGGTAAGCGGCAG
GGTCGGAACAGGAGAGCGCACGAGGGAGCTTCCAGGGGGAAACGCCTGGTATCTTTATAGTCCTGTCGGG
TTTCGCCACCTCTGACTTGAGCGTCGATTTTTGTGATGCTCGTCAGGGGGGCGGAGCCTATGGAAAAACG
CCAGCAACGCGGCCTTTTTACGGTTCCTGGCCTTTTGCTGGCCTTTTGCTCACATGTTACCGTCGACGAT
GTAGGTCACGGTCTCGAAGCCGCGGTGCGGGTGCCAGGGCGTGCCCTTGGGCTCCCCGGGCGCGTACTCC
ACCTCACCCATCTGGTCCATCATGATGAACGGGTCGAGGTGGCGGTAGTTGATCCCGGCGAACGCGCGGC
GCACCGGGAAGCCCTCGCCCTCGAAACCGCTGGGCGCGGTGGTCACGGTGAGCACGGGACGTGCGACGGC
GTCGGCGGGTGCGGATACGCGGGGCAGCGTCAGCGGGTTCTCGACGGTCACGGCGGGCATGTCGACAAGC
CGAACATATGGGCGCGCCTAGTATGTATGTAAGTTAATAAAACCCATTTTTGCGGAAAGTAGATAAAAAA
AACATTTTTTTTTTTTACTGCACTGGATATCATTGAACTTATCTGATCAGTTTTAAATTTACTTCGATCC
AAGGGTATTTGATGTACCAGGTTCTTTCGATTACCTCTCACTCAAAATGACATTCCACTCAAAGTCAGCG
CTGTTTGCCTCCTTCTCTGTCCACAGAAATATCGCCGTCTCTTTCGCCGCTGCGTCCGCTATCTCTTTCG
CCACCGTTTGTAGCGTTACGTAGCGTCAATGTCCGCCTTCAGTTGCATTTTGTCAGCGGTTTCGTGACGA
AGCTCCAAGCGGTTTACGCCATCAATTAAACACAAAGTGCTGTGCCAAAACTCCTCTCGCTTCTTATTTT
TGTTTGTTTTTTGAGTGATTGGGGTGGTGATTGGTTTTGGGTGGGTAAGCAGGGGAAAGTGTGAAAAATC
CCGGCAATGGGCCAAGAGGATCAGGAGCTATTAATTCGCGGAGGCAGCAAACACCCATCTGCCGAGCATC
TGAACAATGTGAGTAGTACATGTGCATACATCTTAAGTTCACTTGATCTATAGGAACTGCGATTGCAACA
TCAAATTGTATGCGGCGTGAGAACTGCGACCCACAAAAATCCCAAACCGCAATTGCACAAACAAATAGTG
ACACGAAACAGATTATTCTGGTAGCTGTTCTCGCTATATAAGACAATTTTTGAGATCATATCATGATCAA
GACATCTAAAGGCATTCATTTTCGACTATATTCTTTTTTACAAAAAATATAACAACCAGATATTTTAAGC
TGATCCTAGATGCACAAAAAATAAATAAAAGTATAAACCTACTTCGTAGGATACTTCGGGGTACTTTTTG
TTCGGGGTTAGATGAGCATAACGCTAGTAGTTGATATTTGAGATCCCCTATCATTGCAGGGTGACAGCGG
AGCGGCTTCGCAGAGCTGCATTAACCAGGGCTTCGGGCAGGCCAAAAACTACGGCACGCTCCGGCCACCC
AGTCCGCCGGAGGACTCCGGTTCAGGGAGCGGCCAACTAGCCGAGAACCTCACCTATGCCTGGCACAATA
TGGACATCTTTGGGGCGGTCAATCAGCCGGGCTCCGGATGGCGGCAGCTGGTCAACCGGACACGCGGACT
ATTCTGCAACGAGCGACACATACCGGCGCCCAGGAAACATTTGCTCAAGAACGGTGAGTTTCTATTCGCA
GTCGGCTGATCTGTGTGAAATCTTAATAAAGGGTCCAATTACCAATTTGAAACTCAGTTTGCGGCGTGGC
CTATCCGGGCGAACTTTTGGCCGTGATGGGCAGTTCCGGTGCCGGAAAGACGACCCTGCTGAATGCCCTT
GCCTTTCGATCGCCGCAGGGCATCCAAGTATCGCCATCCGGGATGCGACTGCTCAATGGCCAACCTGTGG
ACGCCAAGGAGATGCAGGCCAGGTGCGCCTATGTCCAGCAGGATGACCTCTTTATCGGCTCCCTAACGGC
CAGGGAACACCTGATTTTCCAAGCCATGGTGCGGATGCCACGACATCTGACCTATCGGCAGCGAGTGGCC
CGCGTGGATCAGGTGATCCAGGAGCTTTCGCTCAGCAAATGTCAGCACACGATCATCGGTGTGCCCGGCA
GGGTGAAAGGTCTGTCCGGCGGAGAAAGGAAGCGTCTGGCATTCGCCTCCGAGGCTCTAACCGATCCGCC
GCTTCTGATCTGCGATGAGCCCACCTCCGGACTGGACTCCTTTACCGCCCACAGCGTCGTCCAGGTGCTG
AAGAAGCTGTCGCAGAAGGGCAAGACCGTCATCCTGACCATTCATCAGCCGTCTTCCGAGCTGTTTGAGC
TCTTTGACAAGATCCTTCTGATGGCCGAGGGCAGGGTAGCTTTCTTGGGCACTCCCAGCGAAGCCGTCGA
CTTCTTTTCCTAGTGAGTTCGATGTGTTTATTAAGGGTATCTAGTATTACATAACATCTCAACTCCTATC
CAGCGTGGGTGCCCAGTGTCCTACCAACTACAATCCGGCGGACTTTTACGTACAGGTGTTGGCCGTTGTG
CCCGGACGGGAGATCGAGTCCCGTGATCGGATCGCCAAGATATGCGACAATTTTGCCATTAGCAAAGTAG
CCCGGGATATGGAGCAGTTGTTGGCCACCAAAAATCTGGAGAAGCCACTGGAGCAGCCGGAGAATGGGTA
CACCTACAAGGCCACCTGGTTCATGCAGTTCCGGGCGGTCCTGTGGCGATCCTGGCTGTCGGTGCTCAAG
GAACCACTCCTCGTAAAAGTGCGACTTATTCAGACAACGGTGAGTGGTTCCAGTGGAAACAAATGATATA
ACGCTTACAATTCTTGGAAACAAATTCGCTAGATTTTAGATAGAATTGCCTGATTCCACACCCTTCTTAG
TTTTTTTCAATGAGATGTATAGTTTATAGTTTTGCAGAAGATAAATAAATTTCATTTAACTCGCGAATAT
TAATGAGATGCGAGTAACATTTTAATTTGCAGATGGTTGCCATCTTGATTGGCCTCATCTTTTTGGGCCA
ACAACTCACGCAAGTGGGTGTGATGAATATCAACGGAGCCATCTTCCTCTTCCTGACCAACATGACCTTT
CAAAACGTCTTTGCCACGATAAATGTAAGTCATGTTTAGAATACATTTGCATTTCAATAATTTACTAACT
TTCTAATGAATCGATTCGATTTAGGTGTTCACCTCAGAGCTGCCAGTTTTTATGAGGGAGGCCCGAAGTC
GACTTTATCGCTGTGACACATACTTTCTGGGCAAAACGATTGCCGAATTGCCGCTTTTTCTCACAGTGCC
ACTGGTCTTCACGGCGATTGCCTATCCGATGATCGGACTGCGGGCCGGAGTGCTGCACTTCTTCAACTGC
CTGGCGCTGGTCACTCTGGTGGCCAATGTGTCAACGTCCTTCGGATATCTAATATCCTGCGCCAGCTCCT
CGACCTCGATGGCGCTGTCTGTGGGTCCGCCGGTTATCATACCATTCCTGCTCTTTGGCGGCTTCTTCTT
GAACTCGGGCTCGGTGCCAGTATACCTCAAATGGTTGTCGTACCTCTCATGGTTCCGTTACGCCAACGAG
GGTCTGCTGATTAACCAATGGGCGGACGTGGAGCCGGGCGAAATTAGCTGCACATCGTCGAACACCACGT
GCCCCAGTTCGGGCAAGGTCATCCTGGAGACGCTTAACTTCTCCGCCGCCGATCTGCCGCTGGACTACGT
GGGTCTGGCCATTCTCATCGTGAGCTTCCGGGTGCTCGCATATCTGGCTCTAAGACTTCGGGCCCGACGC
AAGGAGTAGCCGACATATATCCGAAATAACTGCTTGTTTTTTTTTTTTACCATTATTACCATCGTGTTTA
CTGTTTATTGCCCCCTCAAAAAGCTAATGTAATTATATTTGTGCCAATAAAAACAAGATATGACCTATAG
AATACAAGTATTTCCCCTTCGAACATCCCCACAAGTAGACTTTGGATTTGTCTTCTAACCAAAAGACTTA
CACACCTGCATACCTTACATCAAAAACTCGTTTATCGCTACATAAAACACCGGGATATATTTTTTATATA
CATACTTTTCAAATCGCGCGCCCTCTTCATAATTCACCTCCACCACACCACGTTTCGTAGTTGCTCTTTC
GCTGTCTCCCACCCGCTCTCCGCAACACATTCACCTTTTGTTCGACGACCTTGGAGCGACTGTCGTTAGT
TCCGCGCGATTCGGTTCGCTCAAATGGTTCCGAGTGGTTCATTTCGTCTCAATAGAAATTAGTAATAAAT
ATTTGTATGTACAATTTATTTGCTCCAATATATTTGTATATATTTCCCTCACAGCTATATTTATTCTAAT
TTAATATTATGACTTTTTAAGGTAATTTTTTGTGACCTGTTCGGAGTGATTAGCGTTACAATTTGAACTG
AAAGTGACATCCAGTGTTTGTTCCTTGTGTAGATGCATCTCAAAAAAATGGTGGGCATAATAGTGTTGTT
TATATATATCAAAAATAACAACTATAATAATAAGAATACATTTAATTTAGAAAATGCTTGGATTTCACTG
GAACTAGGGCGCGCCTCCGGAACATAATGGTGCAGGGCGCTGACTTCCGCGTTTCCAGACTTTACGAAAC
ACGGAAACCGAAGACCATTCATGTTGTTGCTCAGGTCGCAGACGTTTTGCAGCAGCAGTCGCTTCACGTT
CGCTCGCGTATCGGTGATTCATTCTGCTAACCAGTAAGGCAACCCCGCCAGCCTAGCCGGGTCCTCAACG
ACAGGAGCACGATCATGCGCACCCGTGGCCAGGGCCGCAAGCTTGCATGCCTGCAGGTTACTGTACATCC
ATACAGTAAGTACTGTACATCCATACAGTAAGTACTGTACATCCATACAGTAAGTACTGTACATCCATAC
AGTAAGTACTGTACATCCATACAGTAAGCGGAGACTCTAGCCCTAGGGCATGCCTGCAGGTTACTGTACA
TCCATACAGTAAGTACTGTACATCCATACAGTAAGTACTGTACATCCATACAGTAAGCGGAGACTCTAGC
GCTAGCGCATGCCTGCAGGTTACTGTACATCCATACAGTAAGTACTGTACATCCATACAGTAAGTACTGT
ACATCCATACAGTAAGTACTGTACATCCATACAGTAAGTACTGTACATCCATACAGTAAGCGGAGACTCT
AGCACTAGTGACGTCGAGCGCCGGAGTATAAATAGAGGCGCTTCGTCTACGGAGCGACAATTCAATTCAA
ACAAGCAAAGTGAACACGTCGCTAAGCGAAAGCTAAGCAAATAAACAAGCGCAGCTGAACAAGCTAAACA
ATCTGCAGTAAAGTGCAAGTTAAAGTGAATCAATTAAAAGTAACCAGCAACCAAGTAAATCAACTGCAAC
TACTGAAATCTGCCAAGAAGTAATTATTGAATACAAGAAGAGAACTCTGAATAGATCTAAAAGGTAGGTT
CAACCACTGATGCCTAGGCACACCGAAACGACTAACCCTAATTCTTATCCTTTACTTCAGGCGGCCGCAA
CTTAAAAAAAAAAATCAAAATGGGTTCTCATCATCATCACCACCACGGTATGGCGTCAATGACGGGAGGC
CAGCAAATGGGTCGCGATCTGTACGACGACGATGACAAAGACCTGGCAACGATGGTCGATCGGAAAAAGA
CCTTCAAAGAGGTCGCCACAGCCGTGAAAATCATCGCCCGATTGATGGGATTGAAGATTAACGTGTATAT
TAAGGCCGATAAACAGAAGAACGGCATCAAGGCCAATTTCCATATACGGCACAACATCGAAGACGGAGGC
GTCCAGCTGGCCTACCATTACCAGCAGAACACACCTATCGGCGATGGACCGGTGCTGTTGCCGGATAATC
ACTACCTGAGTGTGGAAAGTAAGTTGTCGAAGGACCCTAACGAAAAACGCGACCACATGGTGTTGCTCGA
ATTCGTGACGGCGGCCGGAATCACACTGGGTATGGACGAACTGTACAAGGGCGGAACCGGAGGATCGATG
GTAAGCAAAGGCGAGGAGCTGTTTACCGGCGTGGTGCCGATTTTGGTGGAGTTGGACGGCGATGTCAACG
GCCACAAGTTCAGCGTGAGCGGTGAGGGTGAGGGCGATGCAACCTACGGCAAACTGACATTGAAATTCAT
CTGCACCACGGGAAAACTCCCGGTTCCATGGCCAACACTGGTCACCACTCTGACTTATGGCGTTCAGTGC
TTTAGCCGGTACCCCGACCATATGAAACAGCATGACTTCTTTAAGTCCGCGATGCCCGAGGGTTACATCC
AAGAGCGAACAATCTTCTTCAAGGATGACGGCAATTACAAGACGCGCGCAGAAGTCAAGTTCGAGGGCGA
TACCCTGGTGAACAGGATTGAATTGAAAGGCATTGACTTTAAGGAGGATGGAAACATCCTGGGCCATAAG
CTGGAGTACAACCTGCCGGACCAGCTGACAGAGGAGCAAATCGCGGAGTTCAAGGAAGCCTTTAGCCTGT
TCGACAAGGACGGTGATGGCACGATTACCACAAAAGAGTTGGGCACCGTCATGCGCAGTCTGGGACTGAA
TCCTACTGAAGCTGAGCTGCAGGACATGATTAACGAGGTCGATGCAGATGGCGACGGCACTATCGACTTT
CCCGAGTTCTTGACAATGATGGCCCGCAAGATGAAGTACCGGGATACCGAGGAGGAGATCCGCGAAGCCT
TTGGCGTGTTCGATAAAGACGGCAATGGCTACATTAGCGCTGCGGAGCTGCGCCATGTCATGACCAACTT
GGGCGAGAAGCTCACGGACGAGGAAGTGGACGAAATGATACGCGAAGCGGACATCGATGGAGATGGTCAG
GTCAATTATGAAGAGTTCGTTCAGATGATGACAGCGAAATAAGGTGTACAAATCTAGAATGAATCGTTTT
TAAAATAACAAATCAATTGTTTTATAATATTCGTACGATTCTTTGATTATGTAATAAAATGTGATCATTA
GGAAGATTACGAAAAATATAAAAAATATGAGTTCTGTGTGTATAACAAATGCTGTAAACGCCACAATTGT
GTTTGTTGCAAATAAACCCATGATTATTTGATTAAAATTGTTGTTTTCTTTGTTCATAGACAATAGTGTG
TTTTGCCTAAACGTGTACTGCATAAACTCCATGCGAGTGTATAGCGAGCTAGTGGCTAACGCTTGCCCCA
CCAAAGTAGATTCGTCAAAATCCTCAATTTCATCACCCTCCTCCAAGTTTAACATTTGGCCGTCGGAATT
AACTTCTAAAGATGCCACATAATCTAATAAATGAAATAGAGATTCAAACGTGGCGTCATCGTCCGTTTCG
ACCATTTCCGAAAAGAACTCGGGCATAAACTCTATGATTTCTCTGGACGTGGTGTTGTCGAAACTCTCAA
AGTACGCAGTCAGGAACGTGCGCGACATGTCGTCGGGAAACTCGCGCGGAAACATGTTGTTGTAACCGAA
CGGGTCCCATAGCGCCAAAACCAAATCTGCCAGCGTCAATAGAATGAGCACGATGCCGACAATGGAGCTG
GCTTGGATAGCGATTCGAGTTAACGGCCGGCCGTTTAAACGAATTCTTGAAGACGAAAGGGCCTCGTGAT
ACGCCTATTTTTATAGGTTAATGTCATGATAATAATGGTTTCTTA
