Features (pLannotate 1.2.2; 11 found; start..end, strand, type, name):
     31..135     +  promoter       AmpR promoter: bla
    136..996     +  CDS            AmpR: β-lactamase; bla; confers resistance to ampicillin, carbenicillin, and related antibiotics
   1167..1755    +  rep_origin     ori: high-copy-number ColE1/pMB1/pBR322/pUC origin of replication
   1842..1911    +  protein_bind   attB: attB site for the φC31 integrase (Groth et al., 2000) phage φC31 integrase
   2127..6246    +  gene           mini-white: white; This modified version of the white gene lacks part of the first intron.
   6251..6406    +  CDS            YPB1_ECOLX (fragment): Protein predicted: Swiss-Prot protein existence level 4. From Escherichia coli.
   6488..6507    -  misc_feature   MCS (fragment): pUC18/19 multiple cloning site
   6890..7128    +  promoter       hsp70 promoter: Drosophila melanogaster hsp70Bb promoter
   7143..7209    +  intron         Mhc intron: modified Drosophila myosin heavy chain intron 16 (Pfeiffer et al., 2010)
   7242..8588    +  CDS            GCaMP2: GCaMP2 is a basic (constitutively fluorescent) green fluorescent protein published in 2006, derived from Aequorea victoria.
   8622..9278    -  CDS            P74 (fragment): PIF0_NPVAC - Experimental evidence at protein level: Swiss-Prot protein existence level 1. Plays an essential role for oral infectivity of occlusion- derived virus (ODV) and functions also in host midgut attachment and fusion by binding to a specific host receptor. From Autographa californica nuclear polyhedrosis virus (AcMNPV).
>Addgene plasmid #218867 | pGP-JFRC59-13XLexAop2-IVS-Syn21-RSET-jGCaMP8f-p10 | addgene full sequence | sequence record 434263 | Addgene NGS Result
GACTCAGGTGGCACTTTTCGGGGAAATGTGCGCGGAACCCCTATTTGTTTATTTTTCTAAATACATTCAA
ATATGTATCCGCTCATGAGACAATAACCCTGATAAATGCTTCAATAATATTGAAAAAGGAAGAGTATGAG
TATTCAACATTTCCGTGTCGCCCTTATTCCCTTTTTTGCGGCATTTTGCCTTCCTGTTTTTGCTCACCCA
GAAACGCTGGTGAAAGTAAAAGATGCTGAAGATCAGTTGGGTGCACGAGTGGGTTACATCGAACTGGATC
TCAACAGCGGTAAGATCCTTGAGAGTTTTCGCCCCGAAGAACGTTTTCCAATGATGAGCACTTTTAAAGT
TCTGCTATGTGGCGCGGTATTATCCCGTATTGACGCCGGGCAAGAGCAACTCGGTCGCCGCATACACTAT
TCTCAGAATGACTTGGTTGAGTACTCACCAGTCACAGAAAAGCATCTTACGGATGGCATGACAGTAAGAG
AATTATGCAGTGCTGCCATAACCATGAGTGATAACACTGCGGCCAACTTACTTCTGACAACGATCGGAGG
ACCGAAGGAGCTAACCGCTTTTTTGCACAACATGGGGGATCATGTAACTCGCCTTGATCGTTGGGAACCG
GAGCTGAATGAAGCCATACCAAACGACGAGCGTGACACCACGATGCCTGTAGCAATGGCAACAACGTTGC
GCAAACTATTAACTGGCGAACTACTTACTCTAGCTTCCCGGCAACAATTAATAGACTGGATGGAGGCGGA
TAAAGTTGCAGGACCACTTCTGCGCTCGGCCCTTCCGGCTGGCTGGTTTATTGCTGATAAATCTGGAGCC
GGTGAGCGTGGGTCTCGCGGTATCATTGCAGCACTGGGGCCAGATGGTAAGCCCTCCCGTATCGTAGTTA
TCTACACGACGGGGAGTCAGGCAACTATGGATGAACGAAATAGACAGATCGCTGAGATAGGTGCCTCACT
GATTAAGCATTGGTAACTGTCAGACCAAGTTTACTCATATATACTTTAGATTGATTTAAAACTTCATTTT
TAATTTAAAAGGATCTAGGTGAAGATCCTTTTTGATAATCTCATGACCAAAATCCCTTAACGTGAGTTTT
CGTTCCACTGAGCGTCAGACCCCGTAGAAAAGATCAAAGGATCTTCTTGAGATCCTTTTTTTCTGCGCGT
AATCTGCTGCTTGCAAACAAAAAAACCACCGCTACCAGCGGTGGTTTGTTTGCCGGATCAAGAGCTACCA
ACTCTTTTTCCGAAGGTAACTGGCTTCAGCAGAGCGCAGATACCAAATACTGTTCTTCTAGTGTAGCCGT
AGTTAGGCCACCACTTCAAGAACTCTGTAGCACCGCCTACATACCTCGCTCTGCTAATCCTGTTACCAGT
GGCTGCTGCCAGTGGCGATAAGTCGTGTCTTACCGGGTTGGACTCAAGACGATAGTTACCGGATAAGGCG
CAGCGGTCGGGCTGAACGGGGGGTTCGTGCACACAGCCCAGCTTGGAGCGAACGACCTACACCGAACTGA
GATACCTACAGCGTGAGCTATGAGAAAGCGCCACGCTTCCCGAAGGGAGAAAGGCGGACAGGTATCCGGT
AAGCGGCAGGGTCGGAACAGGAGAGCGCACGAGGGAGCTTCCAGGGGGAAACGCCTGGTATCTTTATAGT
CCTGTCGGGTTTCGCCACCTCTGACTTGAGCGTCGATTTTTGTGATGCTCGTCAGGGGGGCGGAGCCTAT
GGAAAAACGCCAGCAACGCGGCCTTTTTACGGTTCCTGGCCTTTTGCTGGCCTTTTGCTCACATGTTACC
GTCGACGATGTAGGTCACGGTCTCGAAGCCGCGGTGCGGGTGCCAGGGCGTGCCCTTGGGCTCCCCGGGC
GCGTACTCCACCTCACCCATCTGGTCCATCATGATGAACGGGTCGAGGTGGCGGTAGTTGATCCCGGCGA
ACGCGCGGCGCACCGGGAAGCCCTCGCCCTCGAAACCGCTGGGCGCGGTGGTCACGGTGAGCACGGGACG
TGCGACGGCGTCGGCGGGTGCGGATACGCGGGGCAGCGTCAGCGGGTTCTCGACGGTCACGGCGGGCATG
TCGACAAGCCGAACATATGGGCGCGCCTAGTATGTATGTAAGTTAATAAAACCCATTTTTGCGGAAAGTA
GATAAAAAAAACATTTTTTTTTTTTACTGCACTGGATATCATTGAACTTATCTGATCAGTTTTAAATTTA
CTTCGATCCAAGGGTATTTGATGTACCAGGTTCTTTCGATTACCTCTCACTCAAAATGACATTCCACTCA
AAGTCAGCGCTGTTTGCCTCCTTCTCTGTCCACAGAAATATCGCCGTCTCTTTCGCCGCTGCGTCCGCTA
TCTCTTTCGCCACCGTTTGTAGCGTTACGTAGCGTCAATGTCCGCCTTCAGTTGCATTTTGTCAGCGGTT
TCGTGACGAAGCTCCAAGCGGTTTACGCCATCAATTAAACACAAAGTGCTGTGCCAAAACTCCTCTCGCT
TCTTATTTTTGTTTGTTTTTTGAGTGATTGGGGTGGTGATTGGTTTTGGGTGGGTAAGCAGGGGAAAGTG
TGAAAAATCCCGGCAATGGGCCAAGAGGATCAGGAGCTATTAATTCGCGGAGGCAGCAAACACCCATCTG
CCGAGCATCTGAACAATGTGAGTAGTACATGTGCATACATCTTAAGTTCACTTGATCTATAGGAACTGCG
ATTGCAACATCAAATTGTCTGCGGCGTGAGAACTGCGACCCACAAAAATCCCAAACCGCAATTGCACAAA
CAAATAGTGACACGAAACAGATTATTCTGGTAGCTGTTCTCGCTATATAAGACAATTTTTGAGATCATAT
CATGATCAAGACATCTAAAGGCATTCATTTTCGACTATATTCTTTTTTACAAAAAATATAACAACCAGAT
ATTTTAAGCTGATCCTAGATGCACAAAAAATAAATAAAAGTATAAACCTACTTCGTAGGATACTTCGGGG
TACTTTTTGTTCGGGGTTAGATGAGCATAACGCTTGTAGTTGATATTTGAGATCCCCTATCATTGCAGGG
TGACAGCGGAGCGGCTTCGCAGAGCTGCATTAACCAGGGCTTCGGGCAGGCCAAAAACTACGGCACGCTC
CGGCCACCCAGTCCGCCGGAGGACTCCGGTTCAGGGAGCGGCCAACTAGCCGAGAACCTCACCTATGCCT
GGCACAATATGGACATCTTTGGGGCGGTCAATCAGCCGGGCTCCGGATGGCGGCAGCTGGTCAACCGGAC
ACGCGGACTATTCTGCAACGAGCGACACATACCGGCGCCCAGGAAACATTTGCTCAAGAACGGTGAGTTT
CTATTCGCAGTCGGCTGATCTGTGTGAAATCTTAATAAAGGGTCCAATTACCAATTTGAAACTCAGTTTG
CGGCGTGGCCTATCCGGGCGAACTTTTGGCCGTGATGGGCAGTTCCGGTGCCGGAAAGACGACCCTGCTG
AATGCCCTTGCCTTTCGATCGCCGCAGGGCATCCAAGTATCGCCATCCGGGATGCGACTGCTCAATGGCC
AACCTGTGGACGCCAAGGAGATGCAGGCCAGGTGCGCCTATGTCCAGCAGGATGACCTCTTTATCGGCTC
CCTAACGGCCAGGGAACACCTGATTTTCCAAGCCATGGTGCGGATGCCACGACATCTGACCTATCGGCAG
CGAGTGGCCCGCGTGGATCAGGTGATCCAGGAGCTTTCGCTCAGCAAATGTCAGCACACGATCATCGGTG
TGCCCGGCAGGGTGAAAGGTCTGTCCGGCGGAGAAAGGAAGCGTCTGGCATTCGCCTCCGAGGCTCTAAC
CGATCCGCCGCTTCTGATCTGCGATGAGCCCACCTCCGGACTGGACTCCTTTACCGCCCACAGCGTCGTC
CAGGTGCTGAAGAAGCTGTCGCAGAAGGGCAAGACCGTCATCCTGACCATTCATCAGCCGTCTTCCGAGC
TGTTTGAGCTCTTTGACAAGATCCTTCTGATGGCCGAGGGCAGGGTAGCTTTCTTGGGCACTCCCAGCGA
AGCCGTCGACTTCTTTTCCTAGTGAGTTCGATGTGTTTATTAAGGGTATCTAGTATTACATAACATCTCA
ACTCCTATCCAGCGTGGGTGCCCAGTGTCCTACCAACTACAATCCGGCGGACTTTTACGTACAGGTGTTG
GCCGTTGTGCCCGGACGGGAGATCGAGTCCCGTGATCGGATCGCCAAGATATGCGACAATTTTGCCATTA
GCAAAGTAGCCCGGGATATGGAGCAGTTGTTGGCCACCAAAAATCTGGAGAAGCCACTGGAGCAGCCGGA
GAATGGGTACACCTACAAGGCCACCTGGTTCATGCAGTTCCGGGCGGTCCTGTGGCGATCCTGGCTGTCG
GTGCTCAAGGAACCACTCCTCGTAAAAGTGCGACTTATTCAGACAACGGTGAGTGGTTCCAGTGGAAACA
AATGATATAACGCTTACAATTCTTGGAAACAAATTCGCTAGATTTTAGATAGAATTGCCTGATTCCACAC
CCTTCTTAGTTTTTTTCAATGAGATGTATAGTTTATAGTTTTGCAGAAGATAAATAAATTTCATTTAACT
CGCGAATATTAATGAGATGCGAGTAACATTTTAATTTGCAGATGGTTGCCATCTTGATTGGCCTCATCTT
TTTGGGCCAACAACTCACGCAAGTGGGTGTGATGAATATCAACGGAGCCATCTTCCTCTTCCTGACCAAC
ATGACCTTTCAAAACGTCTTTGCCACGATAAATGTAAGTCATGTTTAGAATACATTTGCATTTCAATAAT
TTACTAACTTTCTAATGAATCGATTCGATTTAGGTGTTCACCTCAGAGCTGCCAGTTTTTATGAGGGAGG
CCCGAAGTCGACTTTATCGCTGTGACACATACTTTCTGGGCAAAACGATTGCCGAATTGCCGCTTTTTCT
CACAGTGCCACTGGTCTTCACGGCGATTGCCTATCCGATGATCGGACTGCGGGCCGGAGTGCTGCACTTC
TTCAACTGCCTGGCGCTGGTCACTCTGGTGGCCAATGTGTCAACGTCCTTCGGATATCTAATATCCTGCG
CCAGCTCCTCGACCTCGATGGCGCTGTCTGTGGGTCCGCCGGTTATCATACCATTCCTGCTCTTTGGCGG
CTTCTTCTTGAACTCGGGCTCGGTGCCAGTATACCTCAAATGGTTGTCGTACCTCTCATGGTTCCGTTAC
GCCAACGAGGGTCTGCTGATTAACCAATGGGCGGACGTGGAGCCGGGCGAAATTAGCTGCACATCGTCGA
ACACCACGTGCCCCAGTTCGGGCAAGGTCATCCTGGAGACGCTTAACTTCTCCGCCGCCGATCTGCCGCT
GGACTACGTGGGTCTGGCCATTCTCATCGTGAGCTTCCGGGTGCTCGCATATCTGGCTCTAAGACTTCGG
GCCCGACGCAAGGAGTAGCCGACATATATCCGAAATAACTGCTTGTTTTTTTTTTTTACCATTATTACCA
TCGTGTTTACTGTTTATTGCCCCCTCAAAAAGCTAATGTAATTATATTTGTGCCAATAAAAACAAGATAT
GACCTATAGAATACAAGTATTTCCCCTTCGAACATCCCCACAAGTAGACTTTGGATTTGTCTTCTAACCA
AAAGACTTACACACCTGCATACCTTACATCAAAAACTCGTTTATCGCTACATAAAACACCGGGATATATT
TTTTATATACATACTTTTCAAATCGCGCGCCCTCTTCATAATTCACCTCCACCACACCACGTTTCGTAGT
TGCTCTTTCGCTGTCTCCCACCCGCTCTCCGCAACACATTCACCTTTTGTTCGACGACCTTGGAGCGACT
GTCGTTAGTTCCGCGCGATTCGGTTCGCTCAAATGGTTCCGAGTGGTTCATTTCGTCTCAATAGAAATTA
GTAATAAATATTTGTATGTACAATTTATTTGCTCCAATATATTTGTATATATTTCCCTCACAGCTATATT
TATTCTAATTTAATATTATGACTTTTTAAGGTAATTTTTTGTGACCTGTTCGGAGTGATTAGCGTTACAA
TTTGAACTGAAAGTGACATCCAGTGTTTGTTCCTTGTGTAGATGCATCTCAAAAAAATGGTGGGCATAAT
AGTGTTGTTTATATATATCAAAAATAACAACTATAATAATAAGAATACATTTAATTTAGAAAATGCTTGG
ATTTCACTGGAACTAGGGCGCGCCTCCGGAACATAATGGTGCAGGGCGCTGACTTCCGCGTTTCCAGACT
TTACGAAACACGGAAACCGAAGACCATTCATGTTGTTGCTCAGGTCGCAGACGTTTTGCAGCAGCAGTCG
CTTCACGTTCGCTCGCGTATCGGTGATTCATTCTGCTAACCAGTAAGGCAACCCCGCCAGCCTAGCCGGG
TCCTCAACGACAGGAGCACGATCATGCGCACCCGTGGCCAGGGCCGCAAGCTTGCATGCCTGCAGGTTAC
TGTACATCCATACAGTAAGTACTGTACATCCATACAGTAAGTACTGTACATCCATACAGTAAGTACTGTA
CATCCATACAGTAAGTACTGTACATCCATACAGTAAGCGGAGACTCTAGCCCTAGGGCATGCCTGCAGGT
TACTGTACATCCATACAGTAAGTACTGTACATCCATACAGTAAGTACTGTACATCCATACAGTAAGCGGA
GACTCTAGCGCTAGCGCATGCCTGCAGGTTACTGTACATCCATACAGTAAGTACTGTACATCCATACAGT
AAGTACTGTACATCCATACAGTAAGTACTGTACATCCATACAGTAAGTACTGTACATCCATACAGTAAGC
GGAGACTCTAGCACTAGTGACGTCGAGCGCCGGAGTATAAATAGAGGCGCTTCGTCTACGGAGCGACAAT
TCAATTCAAACAAGCAAAGTGAACACGTCGCTAAGCGAAAGCTAAGCAAATAAACAAGCGCAGCTGAACA
AGCTAAACAATCTGCAGTAAAGTGCAAGTTAAAGTGAATCAATTAAAAGTAACCAGCAACCAAGTAAATC
AACTGCAACTACTGAAATCTGCCAAGAAGTAATTATTGAATACAAGAAGAGAACTCTGAATAGATCTAAA
AGGTAGGTTCAACCACTGATGCCTAGGCACACCGAAACGACTAACCCTAATTCTTATCCTTTACTTCAGG
CGGCCGCAACTTAAAAAAAAAAATCAAAATGGGTTCTCATCATCATCACCACCACGGTATGGCGTCAATG
ACGGGAGGCCAGCAAATGGGTCGCGATCTGTACGACGACGATGACAAAGACCTGGCAACGATGGTCGATC
GGAAAAAGACCTTCAAAGAGGTCGCCACAGCCGTGAAAATCATCGCCCGATTGATGGGATTGAAGATTAA
CGTGTATATTAAGGCCGATAAACAGAAGAACGGCATCAAGGCCAATTTCCATATACGGCACAACATCGAA
GACGGAGGCGTCCAGCTGGCCTACCATTACCAGCAGAACACACCTATCGGCGATGGACCGGTGCTGTTGC
CGGATAATCACTACCTGAGTGTGGAAAGTAAGTTGTCGAAGGACCCTAACGAAAAACGCGACCACATGGT
GTTGCTCGAATTCGTGACGGCGGCCGGAATCACACTGGGTATGGACGAACTGTACAAGGGCGGAACCGGA
GGATCGATGGTAAGCAAAGGCGAGGAGCTGTTTACCGGCGTGGTGCCGATTTTGGTGGAGTTGGACGGCG
ATGTCAACGGCCACAAGTTCAGCGTGAGCGGTGAGGGTGAGGGCGATGCAACCTACGGCAAACTGACATT
GAAATTCATCTGCACCACGGGAAAACTCCCGGTTCCATGGCCAACACTGGTCACCACTCTGACTTATGGC
GTTCAGTGCTTTAGCCGGTACCCCGACCATATGAAACAGCATGACTTCTTTAAGTCCGCGATGCCCGAGG
GTTACATCCAAGAGCGAACAATCTTCTTCAAGGATGACGGCAATTACAAGACGCGCGCAGAAGTCAAGTT
CGAGGGCGATACCCTGGTGAACAGGATTGAATTGAAAGGCATTGACTTTAAGGAGGATGGAAACATCCTG
GGCCATAAGCTGGAGTACAACCTGCCGGACCAGCTGACAGAGGAGCAAATCGCGGAGTTCAAGGAAGCCT
TTAGCCTGTTCGACAAGGACGGTGATGGCACGATTACCACAAAAGAGTTGGGCACCGTCATGCGCAGTCT
GGGACTGAATCCTACTGAAGCTGAGCTGCAGGACATGATTAACGAGGTCGATGCAGATGGCGACGGCACT
ATCGACTTTCCCGAGTTCTTGACAATGATGGCCCGCAAGATGAAGTACCGGGATACCGAGGAGGAGATCC
GCGAAGCCTTTGGCGTGTTCGATAAAGACGGCAATGGCTACATTAGCGCTGCGGAGCTGCGCCATGTCAT
GACCAACTTGGGCGAGAAGCTCACGGACGAGGAAGTGGACGAAATGATACGCGAAGCGGACATCGATGGA
GATGGTCAGGTCAATTATGAAGAGTTCGTTCAGATGATGACAGCGAAATAAGGTGTACAAATCTAGAATG
AATCGTTTTTAAAATAACAAATCAATTGTTTTATAATATTCGTACGATTCTTTGATTATGTAATAAAATG
TGATCATTAGGAAGATTACGAAAAATATAAAAAATATGAGTTCTGTGTGTATAACAAATGCTGTAAACGC
CACAATTGTGTTTGTTGCAAATAAACCCATGATTATTTGATTAAAATTGTTGTTTTCTTTGTTCATAGAC
AATAGTGTGTTTTGCCTAAACGTGTACTGCATAAACTCCATGCGAGTGTATAGCGAGCTAGTGGCTAACG
CTTGCCCCACCAAAGTAGATTCGTCAAAATCCTCAATTTCATCACCCTCCTCCAAGTTTAACATTTGGCC
GTCGGAATTAACTTCTAAAGATGCCACATAATCTAATAAATGAAATAGAGATTCAAACGTGGCGTCATCG
TCCGTTTCGACCATTTCCGAAAAGAACTCGGGCATAAACTCTATGATTTCTCTGGACGTGGTGTTGTCGA
AACTCTCAAAGTACGCAGTCAGGAACGTGCGCGACATGTCGTCGGGAAACTCGCGCGGAAACATGTTGTT
GTAACCGAACGGGTCCCATAGCGCCAAAACCAAATCTGCCAGCGTCAATAGAATGAGCACGATGCCGACA
ATGGAGCTGGCTTGGATAGCGATTCGAGTTAACGGCCGGCCGTTTAAACGAATTCTTGAAGACGAAAGGG
CCTCGTGATACGCCTATTTTTATAGGTTAATGTCATGATAATAATGGTTTCTTA
